Addgene plasmid #180694: pMYT041
Purpose: (Empty Backbone) Assembly cassette with ConL1 and ConR2 connectors to be used in the Dueber YTK and Ellis MYT systems
Depositing lab: Tom Ellis. Depositing organization: Imperial College London. Publication: A Multiplex MoClo Toolkit for Extensive and Flexible Engineering of Saccharomyces cerevisiae. Shaw WM, Khalil AS, Ellis T. ACS Synth Biol. 2023 Nov 6. doi: 10.1021/acssynbio.3c00423. PubMed 37930278.
Backbone
  Vector backbone: pYTK095
  Backbone manufacturer: John Dueber
  Vector type: Synthetic Biology
Growth in bacteria
  Bacterial resistance: Ampicillin, 100 μg/mL
  Growth temperature: 37°C
  Growth strain: DH5alpha
  Copy number: High Copy
Gene/Insert
  Gene/Insert name: None
Terms and licenses: Academic/Nonprofit Terms; Industry Terms: Not Available to Industry
Depositor comments: GFP expression in E. coli. Plasmid yields may drop after multiple passages or delayed miniprepping after the culture has saturated. We suggest streaking onto solid media to pick fresh colonies every time.
How to cite: pMYT041 was a gift from Tom Ellis (Addgene plasmid # 180694 ; http://n2t.net/addgene:180694 ; RRID:Addgene_180694)
