[The description below was written by a language model from this plasmid's Addgene catalogue record and pLannotate feature annotations shown in this document.]
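Description:
pMYT041 is an empty assembly cassette vector for hierarchical Golden Gate (MoClo) cloning in *Saccharomyces cerevisiae* engineering, designed to work with both the Dueber Yeast Toolkit (YTK) and the Ellis Multiplex Yeast Toolkit (MYT). It is built on the pYTK095 backbone and is a small plasmid of about 3.3 kb. It is propagated in *E. coli* from a high-copy ColE1/pUC-type origin and selected with ampicillin through a β-lactamase gene driven by its native bla promoter. The annotated features include no yeast origin, yeast selection marker or integration homology, so the plasmid appears to serve as a bacterial intermediate for building transcription units rather than as a yeast-maintained vector.

The record lists no insert. The cloning position is instead occupied by a superfolder GFP coding sequence followed by the rrnB T1 and T7Te transcription terminators, and the depositor notes that GFP is expressed in *E. coli*. The promoter driving this GFP is not annotated. In toolkits of this kind, such a cassette typically acts as a visual dropout marker: correct assembly of parts replaces the GFP, so non-fluorescent colonies can be picked as candidates. The record does not explicitly describe this role.

According to the stated purpose, the assembly site is flanked by the ConL1 and ConR2 connectors, although these were not picked up by the automated annotation. Connector sequences of this type define the position a finished cassette takes when several cassettes are joined in a later multigene assembly. The depositor also notes that plasmid yields can decline after repeated passaging.
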