Features (pLannotate 1.2.2; 6 found; start..end, strand, type, name):
    935..1523    -  rep_origin     ori: high-copy-number ColE1/pMB1/pBR322/pUC origin of replication
   1626..1730    +  promoter       AmpR promoter: bla
   1731..2591    +  CDS            AmpR: β-lactamase; bla; confers resistance to ampicillin, carbenicillin, and related antibiotics
   2907..2934    -  terminator     T7Te terminator: phage T7 early transcription terminator
   2950..3021    -  terminator     rrnB T1 terminator: transcription terminator T1 from the E. coli rrnB gene
   3033..454     -  CDS            superfolder GFP (across the origin): GFP variant that folds robustly even when fused to poorly folded proteins (Pédelacq et al., 2006)
>Addgene plasmid #180694 | pMYT041 | addgene full sequence | sequence record 369411 | Addgene NGS Result
TGTAAACATTGTGGCTGTTAAAATTGTATTCCAGCTTATGGCCCAGGATATTGCCGTCCTCTTTAAAGTC
AATGCCTTTCAGCTCAATGCGGTTTACCAGGGTATCGCCTTCAAATTTCACTTCCGCACGCGTTTTGTAC
GTGCCGTCATCCTTAAAGGAAATCGTGCGTTCCTGCACATAGCCTTCCGGCATGGCGGACTTGAAGAAGT
CATGCTGCTTCATATGGTCCGGATAACGAGCAAAGCACTGAACACCATAAGTCAGCGTCGTTACCAGAGT
CGGCCAAGGAACCGGCAGTTTACCAGTAGTACAGATGAACTTCAGCGTCAGTTTACCATTAGTTGCGTCA
CCTTCACCCTCGCCACGCACGGAAAACTTATGACCGTTGACATCACCATCCAGTTCCACCAGAATAGGGA
CGACACCAGTGAACAGTTCTTCGCCTTTACGCATCTAGTATTTCTCCTCTTTCTCTAGTAGCTAAGATCC
GAACCTGCCGTTTCTTGAGTTGCCGCGATGTTAAGAAAACATTCATAAATTAAATGTGAATTGCCGCACA
CATTATTAAATAAGATTTACAAAATGTTCAAAATGACGCATGAAATCACGTTTCACTTTCGGTCTCACGT
TTTGGTGAGACGGACTTCTAGAAGCTGAATTCTTCTGTAGTTCATCGGGTCCGCTAACTGCCTTGATCTG
TCGGGTGTCTGCTTCTCTCACAGGCTTAGGTGGATCTGCTGTCCCCAGTCAGTGCGGTCATCATGCAGTC
ATCCGAGCGTGTATTGCACACATTTGTTTGGCGCATGATGAGCCGTGATGACCCCGTGCGGCCGCACGGT
TATCCACAGAATCAGGGGATAACGCAGGAAAGAACATGTGAGCAAAAGGCCAGCAAAAGGCCAGGAACCG
TAAAAAGGCCGCGTTGCTGGCGTTTTTCCATAGGCTCCGCCCCCCTGACGAGCATCACAAAAATCGACGC
TCAAGTCAGAGGTGGCGAAACCCGACAGGACTATAAAGATACCAGGCGTTTCCCCCTGGAAGCTCCCTCG
TGCGCTCTCCTGTTCCGACCCTGCCGCTTACCGGATACCTGTCCGCCTTTCTCCCTTCGGGAAGCGTGGC
GCTTTCTCATAGCTCACGCTGTAGGTATCTCAGTTCGGTGTAGGTCGTTCGCTCCAAGCTGGGCTGTGTG
CACGAACCCCCCGTTCAGCCCGACCGCTGCGCCTTATCCGGTAACTATCGTCTTGAGTCCAACCCGGTAA
GACACGACTTATCGCCACTGGCAGCAGCCACTGGTAACAGGATTAGCAGAGCGAGGTATGTAGGCGGTGC
TACAGAGTTCTTGAAGTGGTGGCCTAACTACGGCTACACTAGAAGAACAGTATTTGGTATCTGCGCTCTG
CTGAAGCCAGTTACCTTCGGAAAAAGAGTTGGTAGCTCTTGATCCGGCAAACAAACCACCGCTGGTAGCG
GTGGTTTTTTTGTTTGCAAGCAGCAGATTACGCGCAGAAAAAAAGGATCTCAAGAAGATCCTTTGATCTT
TTCTACGGGGTCTGACGCTCAGTGGAACGAAAACTCACGTTAAGGGATTTTGGTCATGACAGGTGGCACT
TTTCGGGGAAATGTGCGCGGAACCCCTATTTGTTTATTTTTCTAAATACATTCAAATATGTATCCGCTCA
TGAGACAATAACCCTGATAAATGCTTCAATAATATTGAAAAAGGAAGAGTATGAGTATTCAACATTTCCG
TGTCGCCCTTATTCCCTTTTTTGCGGCATTTTGCCTTCCTGTTTTTGCTCACCCAGAAACGCTGGTGAAA
GTAAAAGATGCTGAAGATCAGTTGGGTGCACGAGTGGGTTACATCGAACTGGATCTCAACAGCGGTAAGA
TCCTTGAGAGTTTTCGCCCCGAAGAACGTTTTCCAATGATGAGCACTTTTAAAGTTCTGCTATGTGGCGC
GGTATTATCCCGTATTGACGCCGGGCAAGAGCAACTCGGTCGCCGCATACACTATTCTCAGAATGACTTG
GTTGAGTACTCACCAGTCACAGAAAAGCATCTTACGGATGGCATGACAGTAAGAGAATTATGCAGTGCTG
CCATAACCATGAGTGATAACACTGCGGCCAACTTACTTCTGACAACGATCGGAGGACCGAAGGAGCTAAC
CGCTTTTTTGCACAACATGGGGGATCATGTAACTCGCCTTGATCGTTGGGAACCGGAGCTGAATGAAGCC
ATACCAAACGACGAGCGTGACACCACGATGCCTGTAGCAATGGCAACAACGTTGCGCAAACTATTAACTG
GCGAACTACTTACTCTAGCTTCCCGGCAACAATTAATAGACTGGATGGAGGCGGATAAAGTTGCAGGACC
ACTTCTGCGCTCGGCCCTTCCGGCTGGCTGGTTTATTGCTGATAAATCTGGAGCCGGTGAGCGTGGGTCC
CGCGGTATCATTGCAGCACTGGGGCCAGATGGTAAGCCCTCCCGTATCGTAGTTATCTACACGACGGGGA
GTCAGGCAACTATGGATGAACGAAATAGACAGATCGCTGAGATAGGTGCCTCACTGATTAAGCATTGGTA
ACTGTCAGACCAAGTTTACTCATATATACTTTAGATTGATTTAAAACTTCATTTTTAATTTAAAAGGATC
TAGGTGAAGATCCTTTTTGATAATCGCGGCCGCGGCTCACGTCTTATTTGGGCAAAGGAGTCAGCGGATC
ACCGTACTATGTGTGAGTGCTCCTATCGCGCTTGCTCCTGTGAGATACGATGTGGCCGTGTCTGACCGTG
GTGCGTCATCTATTCACTCACTTGGCTGCGATTTATGCTACATGCCCCTAATCGGTTCCTGCAGGCATAC
TAGTCCTTCGTCTCACATCCAGCTGAGACCTATAAACGCAGAAAGGCCCACCCGAAGGTGAGCCAGTGTG
ACTCTAGTAGAGAGCGTTCACCGACAAACAACAGATAAAACGAAAGGCCCAGTCTTTCGACTGAGCCTTT
CGTTTTATTTGATGCCTGGTCATTTGTACAGTTCATCCATACCATGCGTGATGCCCGCTGCGGTTACGAA
CTCCAGCAGAACCATATGATCGCGTTTCTCGTTCGGATCTTTAGACAGAACGCTTTGCGTGCTCAGATAG
TGATTGTCTGGCAGCAGAACAGGACCATCACCGATTGGAGTGTTTTGCTGGTAGTGATCAGCCAGCTGCA
CGCTGCCATCCTCCACGTTGTGGCGAATTTTAAAATTCGCTTTAATGCCATTTTTTTGTTTATCGGCGGT
GA
